>Addgene plasmid #34205 | KHBD00043 | depositor partial sequence | sequence record 40772 | KHBD00043 sequence 795 bps
ATGACAAGTGCTGGCAACTGGATTTCCGAGGAGCTGGAACCAGCTACTCTACTGTCGATTCAGGAGGATA
ATGGTATTGTTACCAAGGTGTACGTGGCGCCCTGTTTGCAGCCGATAAAAGAGGAGAAAGTTTTCCTGGA
GGACAACACGCAACGCTTCCACTGTCCGCTTTGCTCTAATGTGATTCGCACGGCCGGTGCCTACAAGGTC
CATCTGATGGCCTGCCAAAGACGCTTGGCACGCATGATGAAGGATGTGCCGGACGTGTCCCAGCATCAGT
GCAACATTTGCAAGAAAATCTTCTCCTCGGTGGATGCCCTGATCGGCCACAGGCTCCTGCATGGAAGCCC
ATCAATGAATCGCACCTGTGCATCCTGCCATGTCAAGTTCGGGACGGATCTGGAGTATCGCACCCATTTG
GAGAGCCATCTGATACCGTGCGAGTCCACGGATGAATCCTACGAAGGGGCGTACACCATCACCAAGACCT
TCAATTGCGTCTTTTGTCGCACGGAGTTCAAGGCCTGCTTTAAGCCTGGCCAAGTGACCCGTCGATACGC
GTGCGACGCATGTATCGTAAGGCTGAAGGCCCAGGAGGAGGAGAAAAAGATCTTAGGGAAGAGAAGGCCC
GAATTAATCTGTGATCGTTGTGGGAAAAAGTACAAATATGAGGGTTTCCTTCACCGTCATCTGAAAACTT
GCCAGATGCCGGATAAATGCAAAAGAAAGCGTGAGATTGAAATCACCGAGGTCAGCGAGGTAACATTTAC
AGAAGTTGTGCAAAGTTTTAATAAT
