>Addgene plasmid #34205 | KHBD00043 | addgene partial sequence | sequence record 41713 | M13-Rev 5'-CAGGAAACAGCTATGACC-3'
ATTTTATTTTGACTGATAGTGACCTGTTCGTTGCAACAAATTGATAAGCAATGCTTTCTTATAATGCCAA
CTTTGTACAAGAAAGTTGGCAAATTATTAAAACTTTGCACAACTTCTGTAAATGTTACCTCGCTGACCTC
GGTGATTTCAATCTCACGCTTTCTTTTGCATTTATCCGGCATCTGGCAAGTTTTCAGATGACGGTGAAGG
AAACCCTCATATTTGTACTTTTTCCCACAACGATCACAGATTAATTCGGGCCTTCTCTTCCCTAAGATCT
TTTTCTCCTCCTCCTGGGCCTTCAGCCTTACGATACATGCGTCGCACGCGTATCGACGGGTCACTTGGCC
AGGCTTAAAGCAGGCCTTGAACTCCGTGCGACAAAAGACGCAATTGAAGGTCTTGGTGATGGTGTACGCC
CCTTCGTAGGATTCATCCGTGGACTCGCACGGTATCAGATGGCTCTCCAAATGGGTGCGATACTCCAGAT
CCGTCCCGAACTTGACATGGCAGGATGCACAGGTGCGATTCATTGATGGGCTTCCATGCAGGAGCCTGTG
GCCGATCAGGGCATCCACCGAGGAGAAGATTTTCTTGCAAATGTTGCACTGATGCTGGGACACGTCCGGC
ACATCCTTCATCATGCGTGCCAAGCGTCTTTGGCAGGCCATCAGATGGACCTTGTAGGCACCGGCCGTGC
GAATCACATTAGAGCAAAGCGGACAGTGGAAGCGTTGCGTGTTGTCCTCCAGGAAAACTTTCTCCTCTTT
