[The description below was written by a language model from this plasmid's Addgene catalogue record.]
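Description:
KHBD00043 is a Gateway entry-type clone built in the pDONR221 donor vector backbone (Invitrogen; about 2.5 kb without insert) and carrying the open reading frame of the Drosophila melanogaster gene CG15710 (FBgn0034120) as a 795 bp insert. It is a bacterial cloning plasmid, maintained at high copy number in E. coli under kanamycin selection. The insert was introduced by Gateway recombination, which in a pDONR221 context normally replaces the donor cassette with the gene of interest and leaves it flanked by attL recombination sites, although no feature table is provided to confirm the exact site arrangement. M13 forward and reverse primer sites flank the insert and are used for sequence verification.

The plasmid has no recorded promoter driving expression of the ORF, nor any tags or reporters; it serves as a shuttle source rather than an expression construct. The depositor notes that ORFs in this collection were cloned open-ended, without a stop codon, so that after LR transfer into a destination vector the coding sequence can be read through into a C-terminal fusion partner, as well as being compatible with N-terminal fusions. The clone belongs to a collection associated with a study on automated protein–DNA interaction screening of Drosophila regulatory elements. This suggests its intended use is transfer of the CG15710 ORF into destination vectors for such interaction assays, though the record does not name the specific destination vectors or describe the function of the CG15710 protein.
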