Addgene plasmid #34205: KHBD00043
Depositing lab: Bart Deplancke. Depositing organization: Swiss Federal Institute of Technology (EPFL). Publication: Automated protein-DNA interaction screening of Drosophila regulatory elements. Korneel Hens, Jean-Daniel Feuz, Alina Isakova, Antonina Lagovitina, Andreas Massouras, Julien Bryois, Patrick Callaerts, Susan E. Celniker, Bart Deplancke. Nat Methods. 2011 Oct 30;8(12):1065-70. 10.1038/nmeth.1763 PubMed 22037703.
Backbone
  Vector backbone: pDONR221
  Backbone manufacturer: Invitrogen
  Backbone size w/o insert (bp): 2536
  Vector type: Gateway Donor Vector
Growth in bacteria
  Bacterial resistance: Kanamycin, 50 μg/mL
  Growth temperature: 37°C
  Growth strain: DH5alpha
  Copy number: High Copy
Gene/Insert
  Gene/Insert name: CG15710 (alt names: FBgn0034120; CG15710)
  Species: D. melanogaster (fly)
  Insert size (bp): 795
  Entrez Gene: CG15710 (a.k.a. Dmel_CG15710, Dmel\CG15710)
  Cloning method: Gateway Cloning
  Sequencing primers: 5′ M13F; 3′ M13R
Terms and licenses: Academic/Nonprofit Terms; Industry Terms: Not Available to Industry
Depositor comments: Please note that the ORFs in this collection were cloned open-ended (without a stop codon).
How to cite: KHBD00043 was a gift from Bart Deplancke (Addgene plasmid # 34205 ; http://n2t.net/addgene:34205 ; RRID:Addgene_34205)
